>Addgene plasmid #174895 | pAS_4xKBstTyrT(CUA)_EF1_sfGFP 102TAG 150TAA | addgene full sequence | sequence record 344541 | Addgene NGS Result
TATTGTCTCATGAGCGGATACATATTTGAATGTATTTAGAAAAATAAACAAATAGGGGTTCCGCGCACAT
TTCCCCGAAAAGTGCCACCTAAATTGTAAGCGTTAATATTTTGTTAAAATTCGCGTTAAATTTTTGTTAA
ATCAGCTCATTTTTTAACCAATAGGCCGAAATCGGCAAAATCCCTTATAAATCAAAAGAATAGACCGAGA
TAGGGT
[37 nt withheld, positions 217-253]
AAAGAACGTGGACTCCAACGTCAAAGG
[49 nt withheld, positions 281-329]
T
[91 nt withheld, positions 331-421]
G
[124 nt withheld, positions 423-546]
CCCATTCGCCATTCAGGCTGCGCAACTGTTGGGAAGGGCGATCGGTGCGGGCCTCTTCGCTATTACGCCA
GCTGGCGAAAGGGGGATGTGCTGCAAGGCGATTAAGTTGGGTAACGCCAGGGTTTTCCCAGTCACGACGT
TGTAAAACGACGGCCAGTGAGCGCGCCTCGTTCATTCACGTTTTTGAACCCGTGGAGGACGGGCAGACTC
GCGGTGCAAATGTGTTTTACAGCGTGATGGAGCAGATGAAGATGCTCGACACGCTGCAGAACACGCAGCT
AGATTAACCCTAGAAAGATAATCATATTGTGACGTACGTTAAAGATAATCATGTGTAAAATTGACGCATG
TGTTTTATCGGTCTGTATATCGAGGTTTATTTATTAATTTGAATAGATATTAAGTTTTATTATATTTACA
CTTACATACTAATAATAAATTCAACAAACAATTTATTTATGTTTATTTATTTATTAAAAAAAACAAAAAC
TCAAAATTTCTTCTATAAAGTAACAAAACTTTTATGAGGGACAGCCCCCCCCCAAAGCCCCCAGGGATGT
AATTACGTCCCTCCCCCGCTAGGGGGCAGCAGCGAGCCGCCCGGGGCTCCGCTCCGGTCCGGCGCTCCCC
CCGCATCCCCGAGCCGGCAGCGTGCGGGGACAGCCCGGGCACGGGGAAGGTGGCACGGGATCGCTTTCCT
CTGAACGCTTCTCGCTGCTCTTTGAGCCTGCAGACACCTGGGGGGATACGGGGAAAAGGCCTCCACGGCC
AACTAGTAAAAACCGCACTTGTCTGGAGGGGGACGGATTCGAACCGCCGAACCCAAAGGGAGCGGATTTA
GAGTCCGCCGCGTTTAGCCACTTCGCTACCCCTCCGAGGTACCCAGGCGGCGCACAAGCTATATAAACCT
GAAGGAAATCTCAACTTTACACTTAGGTCAAGTTACTTATCGTACTAGAGCTTCAGCAGGAAATTTAACT
AAAATCTAATTTAACCAGCATAGCAAATATCATTTATTCCCAAAATGCTAAAGTTTGAGATAAACGGACT
TGATTTCCGGCTGTTTTGACACTATCCAGAATGCCTTGCAGATGGGTGGGGCATGCTAAATACTGCAGGA
AAAACCGCACTTGTCCGGAGGGGGACGGATTCGAACCGCCGAACCCAAAGGGAGCGGATTTAGAGTCCGC
CGCGTTTAGCCACTTCGCTACCCCTCCGAGGTACCCAGGCGGCGCACAAGCTATATAAACCTGAAGGAAA
TCTCAACTTTACACTTAGGTCAAGTTACTTATCGTACTAGAGCTTCAGCAGGAAATTTAACTAAAATCTA
ATTTAACCAGCATAGCAAATATCATTTATTCCCAAAATGCTAAAGTTTGAGATAAACGGACTTGATTTCC
GGCTGTTTTGACACTATCCAGAATGCCTTGCAGATGGGTGGGGCATGCTAAATACTGCAGCATGAAAAAC
CGCACTTGTCTGGAGGGGGACGGATTCGAACCGCCGAACCCAAAGGGAGCGGATTTAGAGTCCGCCGCGT
TTAGCCACTTCGCTACCCCTCCGAGGTACCCAGGCGGCGCACAAGCTATATAAACCTGAAGGAAATCTCA
ACTTTACACTTAGGTCAAGTTACTTATCGTACTAGAGCTTCAGCAGGAAATTTAACTAAAATCTAATTTA
ACCAGCATAGCAAATATCATTTATTCCCAAAATGCTAAAGTTTGAGATAAACGGACTTGATTTCCGGCTG
TTTTGACACTATCCAGAATGCCTTGCAGATGGGTGGGGCATGCTAAATACTGCAGCGATAAAAACCGCAC
TTGTCTGGAGGGGGACGGATTCGAACCGCCGAACCCAAAGGGAGCGGATTTAGAGTCCGCCGCGTTTAGC
CACTTCGCTACCCCTCCGAGGTACCCAGGCGGCGCACAAGCTATATAAACCTGAAGGAAATCTCAACTTT
ACACTTAGGTCAAGTTACTTATCGTACTAGAGCTTCAGCAGGAAATTTAACTAAAATCTAATTTAACCAG
CATAGCAAATATCATTTATTCCCAAAATGCTAAAGTTTGAGATAAACGGACTTGATTTCCGGCTGTTTTG
ACACTATCCAGAATGCCTTGCAGATGGGTGGGGCATGCTAAATACTGCAGCTCCAAGGCCACTAGTGCTC
TAGAAAGGATCTGCGATCGCTCCGGTGCCCGTCAGTGGGCAGAGCGCACATCGCCCACAGTCCCCGAGAA
GTTGGGGGGAGGGGTCGGCAATTGAACGGGTGCCTAGAGAAGGTGGCGCGGGGTAAACTGGGAAAGTGAT
GTCGTGTACTGGCTCCGCCTTTTTCCCGAGGGTGGGGGAGAACCGTATATAAGTGCAGTAGTCGCCGTGA
ACGTTCTTTTTCGCAACGGGTTTGCCGCCAGAACACAGCTGAAGCTTCGAGGGGCTCGCATCTCTCCTTC
ACGCGCCCGCCGCCCTACCTGAGGCCGCCATCCACGCCGGTTGAGTCGCGTTCTGCCGCCTCCCGCCTGT
GGTGCCTCCTGAACTGCGTCCGCCGTCTAGGTAAGTTTAAAGCTCAGGTCGAGACCGGGCCTTTGTCCGG
CGCTCCCTTGGAGCCTACCTAGACTCAGCCGGCTCTCCACGCTTTGCCTGACCCTGCTTGCTCAACTCTA
CGTCTTTGTTTCGTTTTCTGTTCTGCGCCGTTACAGATCCAAGCTGTGACCGGCGCCTACTCTAGAGCTA
GCGCCACCATGGTGTCCAAGGGCGAGGAACTGTTCACCGGCGTGGTGCCCATCCTGGTGGAACTGGATGG
CGACGTGAACGGCCACAAGTTCTCTGTGCGGGGAGAGGGCGAAGGCGACGCCACAAATGGCAAGCTGACC
CTGAAGTTCATCTGCACCACCGGCAAGCTGCCCGTGCCTTGGCCTACCCTCGTGACCACACTGACCTACG
GCGTGCAGTGCTTCAGCAGATACCCCGACCATATGAAGCGGCACGACTTCTTCAAGAGCGCCATGCCCGA
GGGCTACGTGCAGGAACGGACCATCAGCTTCTAGGACGACGGCACCTACAAGACCAGAGCCGAAGTGAAG
TTCGAGGGCGACACCCTCGTGAACCGGATCGAGCTGAAGGGCATCGATTTCAAAGAGGACGGCAACATCC
TGGGCCACAAGCTGGAGTACAACTTCAACAGCCACTAAGTGTACATCACCGCCGACAAGCAGAAGAACGG
CATCAAGGCCAACTTCAAGATCCGGCACAACGTGGAAGATGGCAGCGTGCAGCTGGCCGACCACTACCAG
CAGAACACCCCCATCGGAGATGGCCCCGTGCTGCTGCCCGACAACCACTACCTGAGCACCCAGAGCGTGC
TGAGCAAGGACCCCAACGAGAAGCGGGACCACATGGTGCTGCTGGAATTCGTGACCGCCGCTGGCATCAC
CCACGGCATGGACGAGCTGTACAAGGGCAGCTGAGCGGCCGCGCCCCTCTCCCTCCCCCCCCCCTAACGT
TACTGGCCGAAGCCGCTTGGAATAAGGCCGGTGTGCGTTTGTCTATATGTTATTTTCCACCATATTGCCG
TCTTTTGGCAATGTGAGGGCCCGGAAACCTGGCCCTGTCTTCTTGACGAGCATTCCTAGGGGTCTTTCCC
CTCTCGCCAAAGGAATGCAAGGTCTGTTGAATGTCGTGAAGGAAGCAGTTCCTCTGGAAGCTTCTTGAAG
ACAAACAACGTCTGTAGCGACCCTTTGCAGGCAGCGGAACCCCCCACCTGGCGACAGGTGCCTCTGCGGC
CAAAAGCCACGTGTATAAGATACACCTGCAAAGGCGGCACAACCCCAGTGCCACGTTGTGAGTTGGATAG
TTGTGGAAAGAGTCAAATGGCTCTCCTCAAGCGTATTCAACAAGGGGCTGAAGGATGCCCAGAAGGTACC
CCATTGTATGGGATCTGATCTGGGGCCTCGGTGCACATGCTTTACATGTGTTTAGTCGAGGTTAAAAAAA
CGTCTAGGCCCCCCGAACCACGGGGACGTGGTTTTCCTTTGAAAAACACGATGATAATATGGCCACAACC
ATGGCGTCCGGAATGGCCAAGCCTTTGTCTCAAGAAGAATCCACCCTCATTGAAAGAGCAACGGCTACAA
TCAACAGCATCCCCATCTCTGAAGACTACAGCGTCGCCAGCGCAGCTCTCTCTAGCGACGGCCGCATCTT
CACTGGTGTCAATGTATATCATTTTACTGGGGGACCTTGTGCAGAACTCGTGGTGCTGGGCACTGCTGCT
GCTGCGGCAGCTGGCAACCTGACTTGTATCGTCGCGATCGGAAATGAGAACAGGGGCATCTTGAGCCCCT
GCGGACGGTGCCGACAGGTGCTTCTCGATCTGCATCCTGGGATCAAAGCCATAGTGAAGGACAGTGATGG
ACAGCCGACGGCAGTTGGGATTCGTGAATTGCTGCCCTCTGGTTATGTGTGGGAGGGCTGACCATGGGTC
GACAATCAACCTCTGGATTACAAAATTTGTGAAAGATTGACTGGTATTCTTAACTATGTTGCTCCTTTTA
CGCTATGTGGATACGCTGCTTTAATGCCTTTGTATCATGCGTTAACTAAACTTGTTTATTGCAGCTTATA
ATGGTTACAAATAAAGCAATAGCATCACAAATTTCACAAATAAAGCATTTTTTTCACTGCATTCTAGTTG
TGGTTTGTCCAAACTCATCAATGTATCTTATCATGTCTGGAATTGACTCAAATGATGTCAATTAGTCTAT
CAGAAGCTCATCTGGTCTCCCTTCCGGGGGACAAGACATCCCTGTTTAATATTTAAACAGCAGTGTTCCC
AAACTGGGTTCTTATATCCCTTGCTCTGGTCAACCAGGTTGCAGGGTTTCCTGTCCTCACAGGAACGAAG
TCCCTAAAGAAACAGTGGCAGCCAGGTTTAGCCCCGGAATTGACTGGATTCCTTTTTTAGGGCCCATTGG
TATGGCTTTTTCCCCGTATCCCCCCAGGTGTCTGCAGGCTCAAAGAGCAGCGAGAAGCGTTCAGAGGAAA
GCGATCCCGTGCCACCTTCCCCGTGCCCGGGCTGTCCCCGCACGCTGCCGGCTCGGGGATGCGGGGGGAG
CGCCGGACCGGAGCGGAGCCCCGGGCGGCTCGCTGCTGCCCCCTAGCGGGGGAGGGACGTAATTACATCC
CTGGGGGCTTTGGGGGGGGGCTGTCCCTGATATCTATAACAAGAAAATATATATATAATAAGTTATCACG
TAAGTAGAACATGAAATAACAATATAATTATCGTATGAGTTAAATCTTAAAAGTCACGTAAAAGATAATC
ATGCGTCATTTTGACTCACGCGGTCGTTATAGTTCAAAATCAGTGACACTTACCGCATTGACAAGCACGC
CTCACGGGAGCTCCAAGCGGCGACTGAGATGTCCTAAATGCACAGCGACGGATTCGCGCTATTTAGAAAG
AGAGAGCAATATTTCAAGAATGCATGCGTCAATTTTACGCAGACTATCTTTCTAGGGTTAATCTAGCTGC
ATCAGGATCATATCGTCGGGTCTTTTTTCCGGCTCAGTCATCGCCCAAGCTGGCGCTATCTGGGCATCGG
GGAGGAAGAAGCCCGTGCCTTTTCCCGCGAGGTTGAAGCGGCATGGAAAGAGTTTGCCGAGGATGACTGC
TGCTGCATTGACGTTGAGCGAAAACGCACGTTTACCATGATGATTCGGGAAGGTGTGGCCATGCACGCCT
TTAACGGTGAACTGTTCGTTCAGGCCACCTGGGATACCAGTTCGTCGCGGCTTTTCCGGACACAGTTCCG
GATGGTCAGCCCGAAGCGCATCAGCAACCCGAACAATACCGGCGACAGCCGGAACTGCCGTGCCGGTGTG
CAGATTAATGACAGCGGTGCGGCGCTGGGATATTACGTCAGCGAGGACGGGTATCCTGGCTGGATGCCGC
AGAAATGGACATGGATACCCCGTGAGTTACCCGGCGGGCGCGCTTGGCGTAATCATGGTCATAGCTGTTT
CCTGTGTGAAATTGTTATCCGCTCACAATTCCACACAACATACGAGCCGGAAGCATAAAGTGTAAAGCCT
GGGGTGCCTAATGAGTGAGCTAACTCACATTAATTGCGTTGCGCTCACTGCCCGCTTTCCAGTCGGGAAA
CCTGTCGTGCCAGCTGCATTAATGAATCGGCCAACGCGCGGGGAGAGGCGGTTTGCGTATTGGGCGCTCT
TCCGCTTCCTCGCTCACTGACTCGCTGCGCTCGGTCGTTCGGCTGCGGCGAGCGGTATCAGCTCACTCAA
AGGCGGTAATACGGTTATCCACAGAATCAGGGGATAACGCAGGAAAGAACATGTGAGCAAAAGGCCAGCA
AAAGGCCAGGAACCGTAAAAAGGCCGCGTTGCTGGCGTTTTTCCATAGGCTCCGCCCCCCTGACGAGCAT
CACAAAAATCGACGCTCAAGTCAGAGGTGGCGAAACCCGACAGGACTATAAAGATACCAGGCGTTTCCCC
CTGGAAGCTCCCTCGTGCGCTCTCCTGTTCCGACCCTGCCGCTTACCGGATACCTGTCCGCCTTTCTCCC
TTCGGGAAGCGTGGCGCTTTCTCATAGCTCACGCTGTAGGTATCTCAGTTCGGTGTAGGTCGTTCGCTCC
AAGCTGGGCTGTGTGCACGAACCCCCCGTTCAGCCCGACCGCTGCGCCTTATCCGGTAACTATCGTCTTG
AGTCCAACCCGGTAAGACACGACTTATCGCCACTGGCAGCAGCCACTGGTAACAGGATTAGCAGAGCGAG
GTATGTAGGCGGTGCTACAGAGTTCTTGAAGTGGTGGCCTAACTACGGCTACACTAGAAGAACAGTATTT
GGTATCTGCGCTCTGCTGAAGCCAGTTACCTTCGGAAAAAGAGTTGGTAGCTCTTGATCCGGCAAACAAA
CCACCGCTGGTAGCGGTGGTTTTTTTGTTTGCAAGCAGCAGATTACGCGCAGAAAAAAAGGATCTCAAGA
AGATCCTTTGATCTTTTCTACGGGGTCTGACGCTCAGTGGAACGAAAACTCACGTTAAGGGATTTTGGTC
ATGAGATTATCAAAAAGGATCTTCACCTAGATCCTTTTAAATTAAAAATGAAGTTTTAAATCAATCTAAA
GTATATATGAGTAAACTTGGTCTGACAGTTACCAATGCTTAATCAGTGAGGCACCTATCTCAGCGATCTG
TCTATTTCGTTCATCCATAGTTGCCTGACTCCCCGTCGTGTAGATAACTACGATACGGGAGGGCTTACCA
TCTGGCCCCAGTGCTGCAATGATACCGCGAGACCCACGCTCACCGGCTCCAGATTTATCAGCAATAAACC
AGCCAGCCGGAAGGGCCGAGCGCAGAAGTGGTCCTGCAACTTTATCCGCCTCCATCCAGTCTATTAATTG
TTGCCGGGAAGCTAGAGTAAGTAGTTCGCCAGTTAATAGTTTGCGCAACGTTGTTGCCATTGCTACAGGC
ATCGTGGTGTCACGCTCGTCGTTTGGTATGGCTTCATTCAGCTCCGGTTCCCAACGATCAAGGCGAGTTA
CATGATCCCCCATGTTGTGCAAAAAAGCGGTTAGCTCCTTCGGTCCTCCGATCGTTGTCAGAAGTAAGTT
GGCCGCAGTGTTATCACTCATGGTTATGGCAGCACTGCATAATTCTCTTACTGTCATGCCATCCGTAAGA
TGCTTTTCTGTGACTGGTGAGTACTCAACCAAGTCATTCTGAGAATAGTGTATGCGGCGACCGAGTTGCT
CTTGCCCGGCGTCAATACGGGATAATACCGCGCCACATAGCAGAACTTTAAAAGTGCTCATCATTGGAAA
ACGTTCTTCGGGGCGAAAACTCTCAAGGATCTTACCGCTGTTGAGATCCAGTTCGATGTAACCCACTCGT
GCACCCAACTGATCTTCAGCATCTTTTACTTTCACCAGCGTTTCTGGGTGAGCAAAAACAGGAAGGCAAA
ATGCCGCAAAAAAGGGAATAAGGGCGACACGGAAATGTTGAATACTCATACTCTTCCTTTTTCAATATTA
TTGAAGCATTTATCAGGGT
Features (pLannotate 1.2.2; 23 found; start..end, strand, type, name):
    118..546     -  rep_origin     f1 ori (sequence partly withheld): f1 bacteriophage origin of replication; arrow indicates direction of (+) strand synthesis
    551..706     -  CDS            lacZα (fragment): LacZα fragment of β-galactosidase; lacZ fragment
    708..827     +  CDS            B (fragment): PORTL_LAMBD - Experimental evidence at protein level: Swiss-Prot protein existence level 1. Forms the portal vertex of the capsid (PubMed:6228056, PubMed:6232391). This portal plays critical roles in head assembly, genome packaging, neck/tail attachment, and genome ejection (Probable). The portal protein multimerizes as a single ring-shaped homododecamer arranged around a central channel (PubMed:6232391). Binds to the terminase subunits to form the packaging machine (PubMed:7799432). From Escherichia phage lambda (Bacteriophage lambda).
   1339..1420    -  ncRNA          tRNA: Accession: RF00005 - tRNA
   1681..1762    -  ncRNA          tRNA: Accession: RF00005 - tRNA
   2026..2107    -  ncRNA          tRNA: Accession: RF00005 - tRNA
   2371..2452    -  ncRNA          tRNA: Accession: RF00005 - tRNA
   2753..2964    +  promoter       EF-1α core promoter: core promoter for human elongation factor EF-1α
   2977..3245    +  LTR            5' LTR (truncated): truncated 5' long terminal repeat (LTR) from human T-cell leukemia virus (HTLV) type 1
   3285..4001    +  CDS            oxGFP: oxGFP is a basic (constitutively fluorescent) green fluorescent protein published in 2015, derived from Aequorea victoria.
   4131..4593    +  misc_feature   IRES: internal ribosome entry site (IRES) of the encephalomyocarditis virus (EMCV)
   4619..5015    +  CDS            BSD (fragment): blasticidin S deaminase; Aspergillus terreus BSD; confers resistance to blasticidin
   5030..5136    +  misc_feature   WPRE (fragment): woodchuck hepatitis virus posttranscriptional regulatory element
   5145..5266    +  polyA_signal   SV40 poly(A) signal: SV40 polyadenylation signal
   5284..5376    +  ncRNA          G-CSF SLDE: Accession: RF00183 - G-CSF factor stem-loop destabilising element (SLDE)
   6073..6540    +  CDS            B (fragment): PORTL_LAMBD - Experimental evidence at protein level: Swiss-Prot protein existence level 1. Forms the portal vertex of the capsid (PubMed:6228056, PubMed:6232391). This portal plays critical roles in head assembly, genome packaging, neck/tail attachment, and genome ejection (Probable). The portal protein multimerizes as a single ring-shaped homododecamer arranged around a central channel (PubMed:6232391). Binds to the terminase subunits to form the packaging machine (PubMed:7799432). From Escherichia phage lambda (Bacteriophage lambda).
   6578..6594    -  protein_bind   lac operator: The lac repressor binds to the lac operator to inhibit transcription in E. coli. This inhibition can be relieved by adding lactose or isopropyl-β-D-thiogalactopyranoside (IPTG). lac repressor encoded by lacI
   6602..6632    -  promoter       lac promoter: promoter for the E. coli lac operon
   6647..6668    -  protein_bind   CAP binding site: CAP binding activates transcription in the presence of cAMP. E. coli catabolite activator protein
   6681..6773    -  CDS            lacI (fragment): lac repressor; lacI; The lac repressor binds to the lac operator to inhibit transcription in E. coli. This inhibition can be relieved by adding lactose or isopropyl-β-D-thiogalactopyranoside (IPTG).
   6956..7544    -  rep_origin     ori: high-copy-number ColE1/pMB1/pBR322/pUC origin of replication
   7715..8575    -  CDS            AmpR: β-lactamase; bla; confers resistance to ampicillin, carbenicillin, and related antibiotics
   8576..65      -  promoter       AmpR promoter (across the origin): bla
