[The description below was written by a language model from this plasmid's Addgene catalogue record and pLannotate feature annotations shown in this document.]
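Description:
pAS_4xKBstTyrT(CUA)_EF1_sfGFP 102TAG 150TAA is an 8.6 kb mammalian expression plasmid built on the pAS backbone, which the record traces to the PB510B-1 vector. It serves as a fluorescent reporter for simultaneous suppression of two different stop codons in genetic code expansion experiments. In bacteria it is maintained through a high-copy ColE1/pUC-type origin and ampicillin resistance (AmpR with its bla promoter). An f1 origin and remnants of a lacZα/lac promoter region are also annotated. The two fragments flagged as lambda phage portal protein B, which flank the payload, appear to be automated similarity hits rather than functional parts, and the record does not explain them.

The payload has two parts. Four tandem tRNA genes on the reverse strand correspond to the 4x BstTyr(CUA) amber suppressor tRNA cassette named in the title; the promoters driving them are not annotated. Downstream, an EF-1α core promoter joined to a truncated HTLV-1 5' LTR segment drives superfolder GFP (annotated as oxGFP by similarity). This sfGFP carries an amber TAG codon at position 102 and an ochre TAA codon at position 150. An EMCV IRES then links a blasticidin S deaminase gene to the same transcript for selection in mammalian cells, followed by a WPRE fragment and an SV40 polyadenylation signal.

Full-length fluorescent protein is produced only when both premature stops are read through. Green signal therefore reports combined amber and ochre suppression efficiency. The plasmid supplies only the amber suppressor tRNA, so the cognate synthetase and an ochre-decoding tRNA/synthetase pair must come from elsewhere.
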