Addgene plasmid #174895: pAS_4xKBstTyrT(CUA)_EF1_sfGFP 102TAG 150TAA
Purpose: amber and ochre dual suppression reporter sfGFP 102TAG 150 TAA expression, with BstTyr(CUA) amber suppressor tRNA cassette
Depositing lab: Simon Elsaesser. Depositing organization: Karolinska Institutet. Publication: Dual stop codon suppression in mammalian cells with genomically integrated genetic code expansion machinery. Meineke B, Heimgartner J, Caridha R, Block MF, Kimler KJ, Pires MF, Landreh M, Elsasser SJ. Cell Rep Methods. 2023 Nov 20;3(11):100626. doi: 10.1016/j.crmeth.2023.100626. Epub 2023 Nov 6. PubMed 37935196.
Backbone
  Vector backbone: pAS
  Backbone manufacturer: Addgene #140008 based on PB510B-1 (System Bioscience)
  Vector type: Mammalian Expression
  Selectable markers: Blasticidin
Growth in bacteria
  Bacterial resistance: Ampicillin, 100 μg/mL
  Growth temperature: 37°C
  Growth strain: NEB Stable
  Copy number: High Copy
Gene/Insert
  Gene/Insert name: sfGFP
  Species: Aequorea victoria
  Insert size (bp): 750
  Mutation: 102TAG 150TAA in sfGFP
  Promoter: EF1
  Cloning method: Restriction Enzyme; 5′ cloning site unknown (unknown if destroyed)
Terms and licenses: Academic/Nonprofit Terms; Industry Terms: Not Available to Industry
How to cite: pAS_4xKBstTyrT(CUA)_EF1_sfGFP 102TAG 150TAA was a gift from Simon Elsaesser (Addgene plasmid # 174895 ; http://n2t.net/addgene:174895 ; RRID:Addgene_174895)
